Addgene plasmid #100721: pET-PF2050
Purpose: Expression of Pyrococcus furiosus PF2050
Depositing lab: Byung Il Lee. Depositing organization: National Cancer Center (KR). Publication: Crystal structure of Pyrococcus furiosus PF2050, a member of the DUF2666 protein family. Han BG, Jeong KC, Cho JW, Jeong BC, Song HK, Lee JY, Shin DH, Lee S, Lee BI. FEBS Lett. 2012 May 7;586(9):1384-8. doi: 10.1016/j.febslet.2012.04.004. Epub 2012 Apr 13. PubMed 22616997.
Backbone
  Vector backbone: pET28
  Backbone manufacturer: Novagen
  Backbone size w/o insert (bp): 5900
  Total vector size (bp): 6660
  Vector type: Bacterial Expression
Growth in bacteria
  Bacterial resistance: Kanamycin, 50 μg/mL
  Growth temperature: 37°C
  Growth strain: DH5alpha
  Copy number: Low Copy
Gene/Insert
  Gene/Insert name: PF2050
  Species: Pyrococcus furiosus
  Insert size (bp): 760
  Promoter: T7 promotor
  Cloning method: Restriction Enzyme; 5′ cloning site NdeI (not destroyed); 3′ cloning site XhoI (not destroyed)
  Sequencing primers: 5′ TAATACGACTCACTATAGGG (T7 promoter primer); 3′ CCGCTGAGCAATAACTAGC (T7 terminator primer)
Terms and licenses: Academic/Nonprofit Terms; Industry Terms: Not Available to Industry
How to cite: pET-PF2050 was a gift from Byung Il Lee (Addgene plasmid # 100721 ; http://n2t.net/addgene:100721 ; RRID:Addgene_100721)
