[The description below was written by a language model from this plasmid's Addgene catalogue record and pLannotate feature annotations shown in this document.]
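Description:
pET-PF2050 is a bacterial expression plasmid built on the Novagen pET28 backbone for producing the Pyrococcus furiosus protein PF2050, a member of the DUF2666 family, in E. coli. The roughly 760 bp PF2050 coding region was inserted between the NdeI and XhoI sites, both of which remain intact. Transcription is driven by a T7 promoter immediately followed by a lac operator, with the phage T7 gene 10 ribosome binding site upstream and a T7 terminator downstream. A plasmid-borne lacI gene with its own promoter supplies lac repressor, so expression stays repressed until IPTG is added. Expression also requires a host that provides T7 RNA polymerase. The feature table leaves the span between the RBS and about position 1028 unannotated, which fits the location of the insert. A His-tag fragment lies just downstream of that gap, which suggests a C-terminal histidine tag for affinity purification, although the catalogue fields list no tag. The short "SET1" hit before the terminator is probably just backbone sequence derived from T7 gene 10.

The plasmid is selected with kanamycin through the aph(3')-Ia gene. It replicates from a pBR322-type ColE1 origin with bom and rop, in line with its low-copy listing. An f1 origin is also present, and the tetracycline-resistance fragments are nonfunctional pBR322 remnants. The sequenced record is 6,004 nt, whereas the catalogue gives a total size of 6,660 bp and a 5,900 bp backbone, so the listed sizes appear to be approximate. The associated publication reports the PF2050 crystal structure, which indicates that the plasmid was used to produce recombinant protein for structural work.
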