Features (pLannotate 1.2.2; 18 found; start..end, strand, type, name):
    180..198     +  promoter       T7 promoter: promoter for bacteriophage T7 RNA polymerase
    199..223     +  protein_bind   lac operator: The lac repressor binds to the lac operator to inhibit transcription in E. coli. This inhibition can be relieved by adding lactose or isopropyl-β-D-thiogalactopyranoside (IPTG). lac repressor encoded by lacI
    238..255     +  RBS            RBS (fragment): efficient ribosome binding site from bacteriophage T7 gene 10 (Olins and Rangwala, 1989)
   1028..1051    +  CDS            9xHis (fragment): 9xHis affinity tag
   1077..1120    +  CDS            SET1 (fragment): solubility-enhancement tag derived from T7 phage gene 10B
   1128..1175    +  terminator     T7 terminator: transcription terminator for bacteriophage T7 RNA polymerase
   1212..1640    +  rep_origin     f1 ori (sequence partly withheld): f1 bacteriophage origin of replication; arrow indicates direction of (+) strand synthesis
   1693..1750    +  promoter       AmpR promoter (fragment): bla
   1759..2574    -  CDS            KanR: aminoglycoside phosphotransferase; aph(3')-Ia; confers resistance to kanamycin in bacteria or G418 (Geneticin®) in eukaryotes
   2696..3284    +  rep_origin     ori: high-copy-number ColE1/pMB1/pBR322/pUC origin of replication
   3470..3609    -  misc_feature   bom: basis of mobility region from pBR322
   3711..3902    -  CDS            rop: Rop protein, which maintains plasmids at low copy number; rop
   3919..4299    +  CDS            YPB1_ECOLX: Protein predicted: Swiss-Prot protein existence level 4. From Escherichia coli.
   4371..4662    -  CDS            TcR (fragment): tetracycline efflux protein; tet; confers resistance to tetracycline
   4677..4698    -  protein_bind   CAP binding site: CAP binding activates transcription in the presence of cAMP. E. coli catabolite activator protein
   4711..5793    -  CDS            lacI: lac repressor; lacI; The lac repressor binds to the lac operator to inhibit transcription in E. coli. This inhibition can be relieved by adding lactose or isopropyl-β-D-thiogalactopyranoside (IPTG).
   5794..5871    -  promoter       lacI promoter: lacI
   5879..154     -  CDS            TcR (fragment) (across the origin): tetracycline efflux protein; tet; confers resistance to tetracycline
>Addgene plasmid #100721 | pET-PF2050 | addgene full sequence | sequence record 197634 | Addgene NGS Result
GGGGCCTGCCACCATACCCACGCCGAAACAAGCGCTCATGAGCCCGAAGTGGCGAGCCCGATCTTCCCCA
TCGGTGATGTCGGCGATATAGGCGCCAGCAACCGCACCTGTGGCGCCGGTGATGCCGGCCACGATGCGTC
CGGCGTAGAGGATCGAGATCGATCTCGATCCCGCGAAATTAATACGACTCACTATAGGGGAATTGTGAGC
GGATAACAATTCCCCTCTAGATTTAAATTAACTTTAAGAAGGAGATATACATATGATCGAGAGGATATTG
GAATTCACGGCTAAACATGAAGAGTGGATTGTAGGTGAGAACGTGGAAGATTTCACAAATGAGAATATAG
CGATGTTCCTCTCACGAGTCTCCAACACAGTTAGTTCAAAGATACCGGGCTATTTAGGAGAAAAAATTGA
CGTTAATGGATTGCTTTCCATAAAAATTGAGGGAAGCTTAGAGGAGAAGCTAAAGGCCTTGATATCCCCA
AAAGTATCCCGGCAGATAGGGAGGCTTGTTATGGAAGACGATAAAAAGTTGAAAAAACTTCTAGTTGAGG
TTGCAAAGGCTGTTTTAACTAGAGAGATTTTGAAGAATGAGTTACCAATTGAATTCCCAGGTGGAAAAAT
TGAAGGGCTAAAAATTCAGCCAAGGTATGAAGAAGACCACATAAACTTTACTGCAAGATATGGAAGCTGG
ATAGTGGTTAAGAGAATGATTATAGATGAAAAAACTCCCCTTTTGGATATAGCAAGACTTTTAGCAAGTA
TAAATGAAACTGCAGTTAACAAGATTAAAGACTTTGCAGATGTTGATGATAAGAAAATAGTGGAGTATTT
CGGTGGGTTCAAGAAAGTTAAGAAAGAAGAAGAGATAAAGGAAATAGTCCAGCTCTTCAGAGAGTTTAAA
GGAAACGAATTTGAAGTTAGATATGCGGCCAGAGAAATGCTTTCAAAGCTTGGGTTAAAAGTTGATGTTC
CATCGAAGAACCTTGAAAAGTATCTAGAAAAGGCGGGATGACTCGAGCACCACCACCACCACCACCACCA
CTAATTGATTAATACCTAGGCTGCTAAACAAAGCCCGAAAGGAAGCTGAGTTGGCTGCTGCCACCGCTGA
GCAATAACTAGCATAACCCCTTGGGGCCTCTAAACGGGTCTTGAGGGGTTTTTTGCTGAAAGGAGGAACT
ATATCCGGATTGGCGAATGGG
[124 nt withheld, positions 1212-1335]
C
[91 nt withheld, positions 1337-1427]
A
[49 nt withheld, positions 1429-1477]
CCTTTGACGTTGGAGTCCACGTTCTTT
[37 nt withheld, positions 1505-1541]
ACCCTATCTCGGTCTATTCTTTTGATTTATAAGGGATTTTGCCGATTTCGGCCTATTGGTTAAAAAATGA
GCTGATTTAACAAAAATTTAACGCGAATTTTAACAAAATATTAACGCTTACAATTTAGGTGGCACTTTTC
GGGGAAATGTGCGCGGAACCCCTATTTGTTTATTTTTCTAAATACATTCAAATATGTATCCGCTCATGAA
TTAATTCTTAGAAAAACTCATCGAGCATCAAATGAAACTGCAATTTATTCATATCAGGATTATCAATACC
ATATTTTTGAAAAAGCCGTTTCTGTAATGAAGGAGAAAACTCACCGAGGCAGTTCCATAGGATGGCAAGA
TCCTGGTATCGGTCTGCGATTCCGACTCGTCCAACATCAATACAACCTATTAATTTCCCCTCGTCAAAAA
TAAGGTTATCAAGTGAGAAATCACCATGAGTGACGACTGAATCCGGTGAGAATGGCAAAAGTTTATGCAT
TTCTTTCCAGACTTGTTCAACAGGCCAGCCATTACGCTCGTCATCAAAATCACTCGCATCAACCAAACCG
TTATTCATTCGTGATTGCGCCTGAGCGAGACGAAATACGCGATCGCTGTTAAAAGGACAATTACAAACAG
GAATCGAATGCAACCGGCGCAGGAACACTGCCAGCGCATCAACAATATTTTCACCTGAATCAGGATATTC
TTCTAATACCTGGAATGCTGTTTTCCCGGGGATCGCAGTGGTGAGTAACCATGCATCATCAGGAGTACGG
ATAAAATGCTTGATGGTCGGAAGAGGCATAAATTCCGTCAGCCAGTTTAGTCTGACCATCTCATCTGTAA
CATCATTGGCAACGCTACCTTTGCCATGTTTCAGAAACAACTCTGGCGCATCGGGCTTCCCATACAATCG
ATAGATTGTCGCACCTGATTGCCCGACATTATCGCGAGCCCATTTATACCCATATAAATCAGCATCCATG
TTGGAATTTAATCGCGGCCTAGAGCAAGACGTTTCCCGTTGAATATGGCTCATAACACCCCTTGTATTAC
TGTTTATGTAAGCAGACAGTTTTATTGTTCATGACCAAAATCCCTTAACGTGAGTTTTCGTTCCACTGAG
CGTCAGACCCCGTAGAAAAGATCAAAGGATCTTCTTGAGATCCTTTTTTTCTGCGCGTAATCTGCTGCTT
GCAAACAAAAAAACCACCGCTACCAGCGGTGGTTTGTTTGCCGGATCAAGAGCTACCAACTCTTTTTCCG
AAGGTAACTGGCTTCAGCAGAGCGCAGATACCAAATACTGTCCTTCTAGTGTAGCCGTAGTTAGGCCACC
ACTTCAAGAACTCTGTAGCACCGCCTACATACCTCGCTCTGCTAATCCTGTTACCAGTGGCTGCTGCCAG
TGGCGATAAGTCGTGTCTTACCGGGTTGGACTCAAGACGATAGTTACCGGATAAGGCGCAGCGGTCGGGC
TGAACGGGGGGTTCGTGCACACAGCCCAGCTTGGAGCGAACGACCTACACCGAACTGAGATACCTACAGC
GTGAGCTATGAGAAAGCGCCACGCTTCCCGAAGGGAGAAAGGCGGACAGGTATCCGGTAAGCGGCAGGGT
CGGAACAGGAGAGCGCACGAGGGAGCTTCCAGGGGGAAACGCCTGGTATCTTTATAGTCCTGTCGGGTTT
CGCCACCTCTGACTTGAGCGTCGATTTTTGTGATGCTCGTCAGGGGGGCGGAGCCTATGGAAAAACGCCA
GCAACGCGGCCTTTTTACGGTTCCTGGCCTTTTGCTGGCCTTTTGCTCACATGTTCTTTCCTGCGTTATC
CCCTGATTCTGTGGATAACCGTATTACCGCCTTTGAGTGAGCTGATACCGCTCGCCGCAGCCGAACGACC
GAGCGCAGCGAGTCAGTGAGCGAGGAAGCGGAAGAGCGCCTGATGCGGTATTTTCTCCTTACGCATCTGT
GCGGTATTTCACACCGCAATGGTGCACTCTCAGTACAATCTGCTCTGATGCCGCATAGTTAAGCCAGTAT
ACACTCCGCTATCGCTACGTGACTGGGTCATGGCTGCGCCCCGACACCCGCCAACACCCGCTGACGCGCC
CTGACGGGCTTGTCTGCTCCCGGCATCCGCTTACAGACAAGCTGTGACCGTCTCCGGGAGCTGCATGTGT
CAGAGGTTTTCACCGTCATCACCGAAACGCGCGAGGCAGCTGCGGTAAAGCTCATCAGCGTGGTCGTGAA
GCGATTCACAGATGTCTGCCTGTTCATCCGCGTCCAGCTCGTTGAGTTTCTCCAGAAGCGTTAATGTCTG
GCTTCTGATAAAGCGGGCCATGTTAAGGGCGGTTTTTTCCTGTTTGGTCACTGATGCCTCCGTGTAAGGG
GGATTTCTGTTCATGGGGGTAATGATACCGATGAAACGAGAGAGGATGCTCACGATACGGGTTACTGATG
ATGAACATGCCCGGTTACTGGAACGTTGTGAGGGTAAACAACTGGCGGTATGGATGCGGCGGGACCAGAG
AAAAATCACTCAGGGTCAATGCCAGCGCTTCGTTAATACAGATGTAGGTGTTCCACAGGGTAGCCAGCAG
CATCCTGCGATGCAGATCCGGAACATAATGGTGCAGGGCGCTGACTTCCGCGTTTCCAGACTTTACGAAA
CACGGAAACCGAAGACCATTCATGTTGTTGCTCAGGTCGCAGACGTTTTGCAGCAGCAGTCGCTTCACGT
TCGCTCGCGTATCGGTGATTCATTCTGCTAACCAGTAAGGCAACCCCGCCAGCCTAGCCGGGTCCTCAAC
GACAGGAGCACGATCATGCGCACCCGTGGGGCCGCCATGCCGGCGATAATGGCCTGCTTCTCGCCGAAAC
GTTTGGTGGCGGGACCAGTGACGAAGGCTTGAGCGAGGGCGTGCAAGATTCCGAATACCGCAAGCGACAG
GCCGATCATCGTCGCGCTCCAGCGAAAGCGGTCCTCGCCGAAAATGACCCAGAGCGCTGCCGGCACCTGT
CCTACGAGTTGCATGATAAAGAAGACAGTCATAAGTGCGGCGACGATAGTCATGCCCCGCGCCCACCGGA
AGGAGCTGACTGGGTTGAAGGCTCTCAAGGGCATCGGTCGAGATCCCGGTGCCTAATGAGTGAGCTAACT
TACATTAATTGCGTTGCGCTCACTGCCCGCTTTCCAGTCGGGAAACCTGTCGTGCCAGCTGCATTAATGA
ATCGGCCAACGCGCGGGGAGAGGCGGTTTGCGTATTGGGCGCCAGGGTGGTTTTTCTTTTCACCAGTGAG
ACGGGCAACAGCTGATTGCCCTTCACCGCCTGGCCCTGAGAGAGTTGCAGCAAGCGGTCCACGCTGGTTT
GCCCCAGCAGGCGAAAATCCTGTTTGATGGTGGTTAACGGCGGGATATAACATGAGCTGTCTTCGGTATC
GTCGTATCCCACTACCGAGATGTCCGCACCAACGCGCAGCCCGGACTCGGTAATGGCGCGCATTGCGCCC
AGCGCCATCTGATCGTTGGCAACCAGCATCGCAGTGGGAACGATGCCCTCATTCAGCATTTGCATGGTTT
GTTGAAAACCGGACATGGCACTCCAGTCGCCTTCCCGTTCCGCTATCGGCTGAATTTGATTGCGAGTGAG
ATATTTATGCCAGCCAGCCAGACGCAGACGCGCCGAGACAGAACTTAATGGGCCCGCTAACAGCGCGATT
TGCTGGTGACCCAATGCGACCAGATGCTCCACGCCCAGTCGCGTACCGTCTTCATGGGAGAAAATAATAC
TGTTGATGGGTGTCTGGTCAGAGACATCAAGAAATAACGCCGGAACATTAGTGCAGGCAGCTTCCACAGC
AATGGCATCCTGGTCATCCAGCGGATAGTTAATGATCAGCCCACTGACGCGTTGCGCGAGAAGATTGTGC
ACCGCCGCTTTACAGGCTTCGACGCCGCTTCGTTCTACCATCGACACCACCACGCTGGCACCCAGTTGAT
CGGCGCGAGATTTAATCGCCGCGACAATTTGCGACGGCGCGTGCAGGGCCAGACTGGAGGTGGCAACGCC
AATCAGCAACGACTGTTTGCCCGCCAGTTGTTGTGCCACGCGGTTGGGAATGTAATTCAGCTCCGCCATC
GCCGCTTCCACTTTTTCCCGCGTTTTCGCAGAAACGTGGCTGGCCTGGTTCACCACGCGGGAAACGGTCT
GATAAGAGACACCGGCATACTCTGCGACATCGTATAACGTTACTGGTTTCACATTCACCACCCTGAATTG
ACTCTCTTCCGGGCGCTATCATGCCATACCGCGAAAGGTTTTGCGCCATTCGATGGTGTCCGGGATCTCG
ACGCTCTCCCTTATGCGACTCCTGCATTAGGAAGCAGCCCAGTAGTAGGTTGAGGCCGTTGAGCACCGCC
GCCGCAAGGAATGGTGCATGCAAGGAGATGGCGCCCAACAGTCCCCCGGCCAC
